Addgene plasmid #213366: PK1-DuET
Purpose: The DuET construct encodes the named human GPCR engineered with a cleaved hemagglutinin signal peptide, a 5' FLAG and a 3' 1D4 epitope tag optimized for expression in mammalian cells and proteomics studies.
Depositing lab: Thomas Sakmar. Depositing organization: Rockefeller University. Publication: Multiplexed selectivity screening of anti-GPCR antibodies. Dahl L, Kotliar IB, Bendes A, Dodig-Crnkovic T, Fromm S, Elofsson A, Uhlen M, Sakmar TP, Schwenk JM. Sci Adv. 2023 May 3;9(18):eadf9297. doi: 10.1126/sciadv.adf9297. Epub 2023 May 3. PubMed 37134173.
Backbone
  Vector backbone: pcDNA 3.1 (+)
  Vector type: Mammalian Expression
Growth in bacteria
  Bacterial resistance: Ampicillin, 100 μg/mL
  Growth temperature: 37°C
  Growth strain: DH5alpha
  Copy number: High Copy
Gene/Insert
  Gene/Insert name: PK1 (alt name: PKR1, GPR73)
  Species: H. sapiens (human)
  Entrez Gene: PROKR1 (a.k.a. GPR73, GPR73a, PK-R1, PKR1, ZAQ)
  Promoter: CMV, T7
  Tag / fusion protein: FLAG (N terminal on insert); 1D4 (C terminal on insert)
  Cloning method: Gibson Cloning
Terms and licenses: Academic/Nonprofit Terms; Industry Terms: Not Available to Industry
Depositor comments: Class: A, Family: Prokineticin ?. Ensembl ID: ENSG00000169618, Uniprot ID: Q8TCW9
How to cite: PK1-DuET was a gift from Thomas Sakmar (Addgene plasmid # 213366 ; http://n2t.net/addgene:213366 ; RRID:Addgene_213366)
