[The description below was written by a language model from this plasmid's Addgene catalogue record and pLannotate feature annotations shown in this document.]
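Description:
PK1-DuET is a mammalian expression plasmid built on the pcDNA 3.1 (+) backbone that carries the human prokineticin receptor 1 (PROKR1, also called PKR1 or GPR73), a class A G protein-coupled receptor that signals through Gq to mobilise calcium. In bacteria it is maintained as a high-copy plasmid through a ColE1/pUC-type origin and selected with ampicillin via the β-lactamase gene. An f1 origin is also present. For mammalian cells, the backbone supplies an SV40 early promoter driving the neomycin phosphotransferase gene with an SV40 polyadenylation signal, which would allow G418 selection of stable transfectants.

The receptor coding sequence sits downstream of the human CMV immediate early enhancer and promoter and is terminated by the bovine growth hormone polyadenylation signal. A T7 promoter between the CMV promoter and the insert permits in vitro transcription. According to the catalogue entry, the "DuET" design adds a cleavable hemagglutinin signal peptide to promote delivery to the membrane, an N-terminal FLAG epitope and a C-terminal 1D4 epitope (a rhodopsin-derived tag). The automated annotation detects the FLAG tag, as a short match to 3xFLAG just upstream of the receptor, but it does not label the signal peptide or the 1D4 tag. Small hits such as an HIV-1 LTR fragment, a ble fragment and lac elements are likely backbone remnants or annotation artefacts rather than functional parts.

The dual tags permit capture and detection of the receptor from either end. The construct belongs to a set of similarly engineered GPCRs intended for expression in mammalian cells and proteomics studies, with the associated work concerning multiplexed selectivity screening of anti-GPCR antibodies.
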