Features (pLannotate 1.2.2; 21 found; start..end, strand, type, name):
    113..217     -  promoter       AmpR promoter: bla
    276..328     -  misc_feature   bom (fragment): basis of mobility region from pBR322
    483..862     +  enhancer       CMV enhancer: human cytomegalovirus immediate early enhancer
    863..1066    +  promoter       CMV promoter: human cytomegalovirus (CMV) immediate early promoter
   1062..1095    +  LTR            5' LTR (truncated) (fragment): truncated 5' long terminal repeat (LTR) from HIV-1
   1111..1129    +  promoter       T7 promoter: promoter for bacteriophage T7 RNA polymerase
   1228..1248    +  CDS            3xFLAG (fragment): three tandem FLAG® epitope tags
   1261..2439    +  CDS            PROKR1: PKR1_HUMAN - Also known as GPR73, PKR1. Experimental evidence at protein level: Swiss-Prot protein existence level 1. Receptor for prokineticin 1. Exclusively coupled to the G(q) subclass of heteromeric G proteins. Activation leads to mobilization of calcium, stimulation of phosphoinositide turnover and activation of p44/p42 mitogen-activated protein kinase. May play a role during early pregnancy. From Homo sapiens (Human).
   2564..2788    +  polyA_signal   bGH poly(A) signal: bovine growth hormone polyadenylation signal
   2792..2813    +  promoter       SV40 promoter (fragment): SV40 enhancer and early promoter
   2834..3262    +  rep_origin     f1 ori (sequence partly withheld): f1 bacteriophage origin of replication; arrow indicates direction of (+) strand synthesis
   3276..3605    +  promoter       SV40 promoter: SV40 enhancer and early promoter
   3672..4463    +  CDS            neo: KKA2_KLEPN - Also known as kan, nptII. Experimental evidence at protein level: Swiss-Prot protein existence level 1. Resistance to kanamycin, neomycin, paromomycin, ribostamycin, butirosin and gentamicin B. From Klebsiella pneumoniae.
   4487..4645    +  CDS            ble (fragment): BLE_KLEPN - Experimental evidence at protein level: Swiss-Prot protein existence level 1. Binding protein with a strong affinity to the bleomycin family of antibiotics. Binds to CL990; an antimitotic-antibiotic compound. From Klebsiella pneumoniae.
   4640..4761    +  polyA_signal   SV40 poly(A) signal: SV40 polyadenylation signal
   4834..4850    -  protein_bind   lac operator: The lac repressor binds to the lac operator to inhibit transcription in E. coli. This inhibition can be relieved by adding lactose or isopropyl-β-D-thiogalactopyranoside (IPTG). lac repressor encoded by lacI
   4858..4888    -  promoter       lac promoter: promoter for the E. coli lac operon
   4903..4924    -  protein_bind   CAP binding site: CAP binding activates transcription in the presence of cAMP. E. coli catabolite activator protein
   4937..5029    -  CDS            lacI (fragment): lac repressor; lacI; The lac repressor binds to the lac operator to inhibit transcription in E. coli. This inhibition can be relieved by adding lactose or isopropyl-β-D-thiogalactopyranoside (IPTG).
   5212..5800    -  rep_origin     ori: high-copy-number ColE1/pMB1/pBR322/pUC origin of replication
   5971..112     -  CDS            AmpR (across the origin): β-lactamase; bla; confers resistance to ampicillin, carbenicillin, and related antibiotics
>Addgene plasmid #213366 | PK1-DuET | addgene full sequence | sequence record 430886 | Addgene NGS Result
ACTGATCTTCAGCATCTTTTACTTTCACCAGCGTTTCTGGGTGAGCAAAAACAGGAAGGCAAAATGCCGC
AAAAAAGGGAATAAGGGCGACACGGAAATGTTGAATACTCATACTCTTCCTTTTTCAATATTATTGAAGC
ATTTATCAGGGTTATTGTCTCATGAGCGGATACATATTTGAATGTATTTAGAAAAATAAACAAATAGGGG
TTCCGCGCACATTTCCCCGAAAAGTGCCACCTGACGTCGACGGATCGGGAGATCTCCCGATCCCCTATGG
TGCACTCTCAGTACAATCTGCTCTGATGCCGCATAGTTAAGCCAGTATCTGCTCCCTGCTTGTGTGTTGG
AGGTCGCTGAGTAGTGCGCGAGCAAAATTTAAGCTACAACAAGGCAAGGCTTGACCGACATTTGCATGAA
GAATCTGCTTAGGGTTAGGCGTTTTGCGCTGCTTCGCGATGTACGGGCCAGATATACGCGTTGACATTGA
TTATTGACTAGTTATTAATAGTAATCAATTACGGGGTCATTAGTTCATAGCCCATATATGGAGTTCCGCG
TTACATAACTTACGGTAAATGGCCCGCCTGGCTGACCGCCCAACGACCCCCGCCCATTGACGTCAATAAT
GACGTATGTTCCCATAGTAACGCCAATAGGGACTTTCCATTGACGTCAATGGGTGGAGTATTTACGGTAA
ACTGCCCACTTGGCAGTACATCAAGTGTATCATATGCCAAGTACGCCCCCTATTGACGTCAATGACGGTA
AATGGCCCGCCTGGCATTATGCCCAGTACATGACCTTATGGGACTTTCCTACTTGGCAGTACATCTACGT
ATTAGTCATCGCTATTACCATGGTGATGCGGTTTTGGCAGTACATCAATGGGCGTGGATAGCGGTTTGAC
TCACGGGGATTTCCAAGTCTCCACCCCATTGACGTCAATGGGAGTTTGTTTTGGCACCAAAATCAACGGG
ACTTTCCAAAATGTCGTAACAACTCCGCCCCATTGACGCAAATGGGCGGTAGGCGTGTACGGTGGGAGGT
CTATATAAGCAGAGCTCTCTGGCTAACTAGAGAACCCACTGCTTACTGGCTTATCGAAATTAATACGACT
CACTATAGGGAGACCCAAGCTGGCTAGCGTTTAAACTTAAGCTTAGCGGCCGCGCCACCATGAAGACGAT
CATCGCCCTGAGCTACATCTTCTGCCTGGTATTCGCCGACTACAAGGACGATGATGACGCCAGCATCGAT
ATGGAGACAACAATGGGCTTTATGGATGATAACGCGACTAATACCTCCACGAGTTTCCTGTCCGTGCTTA
ACCCGCACGGTGCCCATGCCACGTCCTTCCCATTCAACTTCTCATACAGTGACTACGATATGCCCCTGGA
TGAGGATGAAGACGTGACTAACTCTCGGACTTTTTTTGCCGCCAAGATTGTTATCGGTATGGCTCTCGTC
GGAATCATGCTTGTCTGCGGTATTGGAAACTTTATTTTTATAGCGGCACTGGTACGGTACAAAAAACTGC
GGAATCTCACCAATCTGCTGATTGCTAACCTGGCGATCTCAGACTTCTTGGTCGCCATTGTTTGCTGTCC
TTTCGAGATGGATTACTATGTGGTGAGACAGCTGTCTTGGGAACACGGACATGTGCTCTGTACCAGTGTT
AACTATCTCAGGACCGTAAGTCTGTATGTTAGTACTAACGCGCTCCTTGCCATTGCTATTGACCGATATT
TGGCAATTGTACATCCACTTAGACCACGGATGAAGTGCCAGACTGCCACCGGGCTGATAGCCCTCGTGTG
GACAGTTAGTATCCTGATCGCCATCCCCTCAGCCTACTTTACCACAGAGACCGTCCTCGTGATTGTAAAA
TCACAGGAGAAGATCTTCTGCGGACAAATATGGCCCGTTGATCAGCAACTCTACTACAAGAGCTACTTCC
TGTTTATTTTCGGGATCGAGTTCGTGGGCCCAGTTGTCACCATGACCCTCTGTTACGCTAGAATCAGCAG
AGAGCTTTGGTTCAAAGCTGTACCTGGTTTCCAGACAGAACAGATCCGGAAGCGCCTGAGATGCAGGAGG
AAAACTGTCCTTGTCCTCATGTGTATCCTTACCGCCTATGTTCTGTGCTGGGCGCCTTTCTACGGGTTCA
CGATCGTTCGGGATTTCTTCCCAACAGTGTTCGTGAAGGAGAAGCATTATTTGACAGCCTTTTACATTGT
GGAGTGTATTGCTATGTCCAACTCTATGATCAACACGCTTTGTTTCGTTACCGTCAAGAACGATACCGTG
AAGTACTTCAAGAAAATTATGCTGCTGCACTGGAAGGCCTCTTACAATGGGGGAAAATCTTCAGCCGATC
TCGATCTGAAAACCATCGGCATGCCAGCGACCGAGGAGGTGGATTGCATTCGGCTCAAGATCGATACCGG
TGGACGCACCGGTGAATTCGATGAGGCCAGCACCACCGTGTCTAAGACCGAGACTTCTCAGGTGGCCCCT
GCCTAATCTAGAGGGCCCGTTTAAACCCGCTGATCAGCCTCGACTGTGCCTTCTAGTTGCCAGCCATCTG
TTGTTTGCCCCTCCCCCGTGCCTTCCTTGACCCTGGAAGGTGCCACTCCCACTGTCCTTTCCTAATAAAA
TGAGGAAATTGCATCGCATTGTCTGAGTAGGTGTCATTCTATTCTGGGGGGTGGGGTGGGGCAGGACAGC
AAGGGGGAGGATTGGGAAGACAATAGCAGGCATGCTGGGGATGCGGTGGGCTCTATGGCTTCTGAGGCGG
AAAGAACCAGCTGGGGCTCTAGGGGGTATCCCC
[124 nt withheld, positions 2834-2957]
C
[91 nt withheld, positions 2959-3049]
A
[49 nt withheld, positions 3051-3099]
CCTTTGACGTTGGAGTCCACGTTCTTT
[37 nt withheld, positions 3127-3163]
ACCCTATCTCGGTCTATTCTTTTGATTTATAAGGGATTTTGCCGATTTCGGCCTATTGGTTAAAAAATGA
GCTGATTTAACAAAAATTTAACGCGAATTAATTCTGTGGAATGTGTGTCAGTTAGGGTGTGGAAAGTCCC
CAGGCTCCCCAGCAGGCAGAAGTATGCAAAGCATGCATCTCAATTAGTCAGCAACCAGGTGTGGAAAGTC
CCCAGGCTCCCCAGCAGGCAGAAGTATGCAAAGCATGCATCTCAATTAGTCAGCAACCATAGTCCCGCCC
CTAACTCCGCCCATCCCGCCCCTAACTCCGCCCAGTTCCGCCCATTCTCCGCCCCATGGCTGACTAATTT
TTTTTATTTATGCAGAGGCCGAGGCCGCCTCTGCCTCTGAGCTATTCCAGAAGTAGTGAGGAGGCTTTTT
TGGAGGCCTAGGCTTTTGCAAAAAGCTCCCGGGAGCTTGTATATCCATTTTCGGATCTGATCAAGAGACA
GGATGAGGATCGTTTCGCATGATTGAACAAGATGGATTGCACGCAGGTTCTCCGGCCGCTTGGGTGGAGA
GGCTATTCGGCTATGACTGGGCACAACAGACAATCGGCTGCTCTGATGCCGCCGTGTTCCGGCTGTCAGC
GCAGGGGCGCCCGGTTCTTTTTGTCAAGACCGACCTGTCCGGTGCCCTGAATGAACTGCAGGACGAGGCA
GCGCGGCTATCGTGGCTGGCCACGACGGGCGTTCCTTGCGCAGCTGTGCTCGACGTTGTCACTGAAGCGG
GAAGGGACTGGCTGCTATTGGGCGAAGTGCCGGGGCAGGATCTCCTGTCATCTCACCTTGCTCCTGCCGA
GAAAGTATCCATCATGGCTGATGCAATGCGGCGGCTGCATACGCTTGATCCGGCTACCTGCCCATTCGAC
CACCAAGCGAAACATCGCATCGAGCGAGCACGTACTCGGATGGAAGCCGGTCTTGTCGATCAGGATGATC
TGGACGAAGAGCATCAGGGGCTCGCGCCAGCCGAACTGTTCGCCAGGCTCAAGGCGCGCATGCCCGACGG
CGAGGATCTCGTCGTGACCCATGGCGATGCCTGCTTGCCGAATATCATGGTGGAAAATGGCCGCTTTTCT
GGATTCATCGACTGTGGCCGGCTGGGTGTGGCGGACCGCTATCAGGACATAGCGTTGGCTACCCGTGATA
TTGCTGAAGAGCTTGGCGGCGAATGGGCTGACCGCTTCCTCGTGCTTTACGGTATCGCCGCTCCCGATTC
GCAGCGCATCGCCTTCTATCGCCTTCTTGACGAGTTCTTCTGAGCGGGACTCTGGGGTTCGAAATGACCG
ACCAAGCGACGCCCAACCTGCCATCACGAGATTTCGATTCCACCGCCGCCTTCTATGAAAGGTTGGGCTT
CGGAATCGTTTTCCGGGACGCCGGCTGGATGATCCTCCAGCGCGGGGATCTCATGCTGGAGTTCTTCGCC
CACCCCAACTTGTTTATTGCAGCTTATAATGGTTACAAATAAAGCAATAGCATCACAAATTTCACAAATA
AAGCATTTTTTTCACTGCATTCTAGTTGTGGTTTGTCCAAACTCATCAATGTATCTTATCATGTCTGTAT
ACCGTCGACCTCTAGCTAGAGCTTGGCGTAATCATGGTCATAGCTGTTTCCTGTGTGAAATTGTTATCCG
CTCACAATTCCACACAACATACGAGCCGGAAGCATAAAGTGTAAAGCCTGGGGTGCCTAATGAGTGAGCT
AACTCACATTAATTGCGTTGCGCTCACTGCCCGCTTTCCAGTCGGGAAACCTGTCGTGCCAGCTGCATTA
ATGAATCGGCCAACGCGCGGGGAGAGGCGGTTTGCGTATTGGGCGCTCTTCCGCTTCCTCGCTCACTGAC
TCGCTGCGCTCGGTCGTTCGGCTGCGGCGAGCGGTATCAGCTCACTCAAAGGCGGTAATACGGTTATCCA
CAGAATCAGGGGATAACGCAGGAAAGAACATGTGAGCAAAAGGCCAGCAAAAGGCCAGGAACCGTAAAAA
GGCCGCGTTGCTGGCGTTTTTCCATAGGCTCCGCCCCCCTGACGAGCATCACAAAAATCGACGCTCAAGT
CAGAGGTGGCGAAACCCGACAGGACTATAAAGATACCAGGCGTTTCCCCCTGGAAGCTCCCTCGTGCGCT
CTCCTGTTCCGACCCTGCCGCTTACCGGATACCTGTCCGCCTTTCTCCCTTCGGGAAGCGTGGCGCTTTC
TCATAGCTCACGCTGTAGGTATCTCAGTTCGGTGTAGGTCGTTCGCTCCAAGCTGGGCTGTGTGCACGAA
CCCCCCGTTCAGCCCGACCGCTGCGCCTTATCCGGTAACTATCGTCTTGAGTCCAACCCGGTAAGACACG
ACTTATCGCCACTGGCAGCAGCCACTGGTAACAGGATTAGCAGAGCGAGGTATGTAGGCGGTGCTACAGA
GTTCTTGAAGTGGTGGCCTAACTACGGCTACACTAGAAGAACGGTATTTGGTATCTGCGCTCTGCTGAAG
CCAGTTACCTTCGGAAAAAGAGTTGGTAGCTCTTGATCCGGCAAACAAACCACCGCTGGTAGCGGTGGTT
TTTTTGTTTGCAAGCAGCAGATTACGCGCAGAAAAAAAGGATCTCAAGAAGATCCTTTGATCTTTTCTAC
GGGGTCTGACGCTCAGTGGAACGAAAACTCACGTTAAGGGATTTTGGTCATGAGATTATCAAAAAGGATC
TTCACCTAGATCCTTTTAAATTAAAAATGAAGTTTTAAATCAATCTAAAGTATATATGAGTAAACTTGGT
CTGACAGTTACCAATGCTTAATCAGTGAGGCACCTATCTCAGCGATCTGTCTATTTCGTTCATCCATAGT
TGCCTGACTCCCCGTCGTGTAGATAACTACGATACGGGAGGGCTTACCATCTGGCCCCAGTGCTGCAATG
ATACCGCGAGACCCACGCTCACCGGCTCCAGATTTATCAGCAATAAACCAGCCAGCCGGAAGGGCCGAGC
GCAGAAGTGGTCCTGCAACTTTATCCGCCTCCATCCAGTCTATTAATTGTTGCCGGGAAGCTAGAGTAAG
TAGTTCGCCAGTTAATAGTTTGCGCAACGTTGTTGCCATTGCTACAGGCATCGTGGTGTCACGCTCGTCG
TTTGGTATGGCTTCATTCAGCTCCGGTTCCCAACGATCAAGGCGAGTTACATGATCCCCCATGTTGTGCA
AAAAAGCGGTTAGCTCCTTCGGTCCTCCGATCGTTGTCAGAAGTAAGTTGGCCGCAGTGTTATCACTCAT
GGTTATGGCAGCACTGCATAATTCTCTTACTGTCATGCCATCCGTAAGATGCTTTTCTGTGACTGGTGAG
TACTCAACCAAGTCATTCTGAGAATAGTGTATGCGGCGACCGAGTTGCTCTTGCCCGGCGTCAATACGGG
ATAATACCGCGCCACATAGCAGAACTTTAAAAGTGCTCATCATTGGAAAACGTTCTTCGGGGCGAAAACT
CTCAAGGATCTTACCGCTGTTGAGATCCAGTTCGATGTAACCCACTCGTGCACCCA
